Addgene plasmid #73989: B108-Cre
Purpose: B108 enhancer of Blimp1 gene drives Cre expression.
Depositing lab: Connie Cepko. Depositing organization: Harvard Medical School. Publication: A gene regulatory network controls the binary fate decision of rod and bipolar cells in the vertebrate retina. Wang S, Sengel C, Emerson MM, Cepko CL. Dev Cell. 2014 Sep 8;30(5):513-27. doi: 10.1016/j.devcel.2014.07.018. Epub 2014 Aug 21. PubMed 25155555.
Backbone
  Vector backbone: stagia3
  Backbone manufacturer: Addgene, Plasmid #28177
  Backbone size w/o insert (bp): 3300
  Total vector size (bp): 4567
  Vector type: Mammalian Expression
Growth in bacteria
  Bacterial resistance: Ampicillin, 100 μg/mL
  Growth temperature: 37°C
  Growth strain: DH5alpha
  Copy number: Unknown
Gene/Insert
  Gene/Insert name: B108-Cre
  Species: M. musculus (mouse)
  Insert size (bp): 1267
  Cloning method: Unknown
  Sequencing primers: 5′ AAAATAGGCTGTCCCCAGTG
Terms and licenses: Academic/Nonprofit Terms; Industry Terms: Not Available to Industry
How to cite: B108-Cre was a gift from Connie Cepko (Addgene plasmid # 73989 ; http://n2t.net/addgene:73989 ; RRID:Addgene_73989)
