[The description below was written by a language model from this plasmid's Addgene catalogue record and pLannotate feature annotations shown in this document.]
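Description:
B108-Cre is a mammalian expression plasmid built on the Stagia3 reporter backbone, in which the B108 enhancer from the mouse Blimp1 gene drives expression of Cre recombinase. The catalogue lists a total size of about 4.6 kb, with a roughly 1.3 kb B108-Cre insert in a 3.3 kb backbone. In bacteria it is maintained through a high-copy ColE1/pUC-type origin and selected with ampicillin via the β-lactamase gene and its native promoter.

The feature table shows the Cre coding sequence spanning the numbering origin of the circular sequence, followed by a short β-globin-derived fragment and the rabbit β-globin polyadenylation signal, which terminate the transcript. Upstream of Cre lie a synthetic poly(A) signal and the RNA polymerase II pause site from the human α2-globin gene. Such elements typically block read-through transcription from the backbone, so that Cre expression reflects the activity of the inserted enhancer rather than cryptic plasmid promoters. The B108 element itself is not annotated, presumably occupying the unannotated stretch between the pause site and Cre, and the record does not state which minimal promoter, if any, it is paired with. Remaining features are backbone remnants: lac promoter/operator and lacI fragments, a partial SV40 promoter, the SV40 origin and an SV40 poly(A) signal.

Because Cre acts on loxP sites, the plasmid converts transient enhancer activity into a permanent recombination event when combined with a floxed reporter or allele, allowing the marking or manipulation of cells that have activated B108. The associated publication concerns the gene regulatory network governing the rod versus bipolar cell fate choice in the vertebrate retina, which suggests that context of use.
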