Features (pLannotate 1.2.2; 16 found; start..end, strand, type, name):
    768..839     +  CDS            HBB (fragment): HBB_PONPY - Experimental evidence at transcript level: Swiss-Prot protein existence level 2. Involved in oxygen transport from the lung to the various peripheral tissues. From Pongo pygmaeus (Bornean orangutan).
    910..965     +  polyA_signal   β-globin poly(A) signal: rabbit β-globin polyadenylation signal (Gil and Proudfoot, 1987)
   1350..1366    -  protein_bind   lac operator: The lac repressor binds to the lac operator to inhibit transcription in E. coli. This inhibition can be relieved by adding lactose or isopropyl-β-D-thiogalactopyranoside (IPTG). lac repressor encoded by lacI
   1374..1404    -  promoter       lac promoter: promoter for the E. coli lac operon
   1419..1440    -  protein_bind   CAP binding site: CAP binding activates transcription in the presence of cAMP. E. coli catabolite activator protein
   1453..1492    -  CDS            lacI (fragment): lac repressor; lacI; The lac repressor binds to the lac operator to inhibit transcription in E. coli. This inhibition can be relieved by adding lactose or isopropyl-β-D-thiogalactopyranoside (IPTG).
   1499..1521    +  promoter       SV40 promoter (fragment): SV40 enhancer and early promoter
   1545..1680    +  rep_origin     SV40 ori: SV40 origin of replication
   1700..1834    +  polyA_signal   SV40 poly(A) signal: SV40 polyadenylation signal
   1836..1890    -  CDS            lacI (fragment): lac repressor; lacI; The lac repressor binds to the lac operator to inhibit transcription in E. coli. This inhibition can be relieved by adding lactose or isopropyl-β-D-thiogalactopyranoside (IPTG).
   2073..2661    -  rep_origin     ori: high-copy-number ColE1/pMB1/pBR322/pUC origin of replication
   2832..3692    -  CDS            AmpR: β-lactamase; bla; confers resistance to ampicillin, carbenicillin, and related antibiotics
   3693..3797    -  promoter       AmpR promoter: bla
   3870..3918    +  polyA_signal   poly(A) signal: synthetic polyadenylation signal
   3932..4023    +  misc_feature   pause site: RNA polymerase II transcriptional pause signal from the human α2 globin gene
   4252..708     +  CDS            Cre (fragment) (across the origin): site-specific recombinase Cre is a site-specific recombinase from bacteriophage P1. Recombination occurs at loxP sequences.
>Addgene plasmid #73989 | B108-Cre | addgene full sequence | sequence record 178619 | Addgene NGS Result
AGTGACAGCAATGCTGTTTCACTGGTTATGCGGCGGATCCGAAAAGAAAACGTTGATGCCGGTGAACGTG
CAAAACAGGCTCTAGCGTTCGAACGCACTGATTTCGACCAGGTTCGTTCACTCATGGAAAATAGCGATCG
CTGCCAGGATATACGTAATCTGGCATTTCTGGGGATTGCTTATAACACCCTGTTACGTATAGCCGAAATT
GCCAGGATCAGGGTTAAAGATATCTCACGTACTGACGGTGGGAGAATGTTAATCCATATTGGCAGAACGA
AAACGCTGGTTAGCACCGCAGGTGTAGAGAAGGCACTTAGCCTGGGGGTAACTAAACTGGTCGAGCGATG
GATTTCCGTCTCTGGTGTAGCTGATGATCCGAATAACTACCTGTTTTGCCGGGTCAGAAAAAATGGTGTT
GCCGCGCCATCTGCCACCAGCCAGCTATCAACTCGCGCCCTGGAAGGGATTTTTGAAGCAACTCATCGAT
TGATTTACGGCGCTAAGGATGACTCTGGTCAGAGATACCTGGCCTGGTCTGGACACAGTGCCCGTGTCGG
AGCCGCGCGAGATATGGCCCGCGCTGGAGTTTCAATACCGGAGATCATGCAAGCTGGTGGCTGGACCAAT
GTAAATATTGTCATGAACTATATCCGTAACCTGGATAGTGAAACAGGGGCAATGGTGCGCCTGCTGGAAG
ATGGCGATGGACCGGTGGAACAAAAACTTATTTCTGAAGAAGATCTGTGAGCATCGCGGCCGGCCGCACT
CCTCAGGTGCAGGCTGCCTATCAGAAGGTGGTGGCTGGTGTGGCCAATGCCCTGGCTCACAAATACCACT
GAGATCTTTTTCCCTCTGCCAAAAATTATGGGGACATCATGAAGCCCCTTGAGCATCTGACTTCTGGCTA
ATAAAGGAAATTTATTTTCATTGCAATAGTGTGTTGGAATTTTTTGTGTCTCTCACTCGGAAGGACATAT
GGGAGGGCAAATCATTTAAAACATCAGAATGAGTATTTGGTTTAGAGTTTGGCAACATATGCCCATATGC
TGGCTGCCATGAACAAAGGTTGGCTATAAAGAGGTCATCAGTATATGAAACAGCCCCCTGCTGTCCATTC
CTTATTCCATAGAAAAGCCTTGACTTGAGGTTAGATTTTTTTTATATTTTGTTTTGTGTTATTTTTTTCT
TTAACATCCCTAAAATTTTCCTTACATGTTTTACTAGCCAGATTTTTCCTCCTCTCCTGACTACTCCCAG
TCATAGCTGTCCCTCTTCTCTTATGGAGATCCCTCGACCTGCAGCCCAAGCTTGGCGTAATCATGGTCAT
AGCTGTTTCCTGTGTGAAATTGTTATCCGCTCACAATTCCACACAACATACGAGCCGGAAGCATAAAGTG
TAAAGCCTGGGGTGCCTAATGAGTGAGCTAACTCACATTAATTGCGTTGCGCTCACTGCCCGCTTTCCAG
TCGGGAAACCTGTCGTGCCAGCGGATCCGCATCTCAATTAGTCAGCAACCATAGTCCCGCCCCTAACTCC
GCCCATCCCGCCCCTAACTCCGCCCAGTTCCGCCCATTCTCCGCCCCATGGCTGACTAATTTTTTTTATT
TATGCAGAGGCCGAGGCCGCCTCGGCCTCTGAGCTATTCCAGAAGTAGTGAGGAGGCTTTTTTGGAGGCC
TAGGCTTTTGCAAAAAGCTAACTTGTTTATTGCAGCTTATAATGGTTACAAATAAAGCAATAGCATCACA
AATTTCACAAATAAAGCATTTTTTTCACTGCATTCTAGTTGTGGTTTGTCCAAACTCATCAATGTATCTT
ATCATGTCTGGATCCGCTGCATTAATGAATCGGCCAACGCGCGGGGAGAGGCGGTTTGCGTATTGGGCGC
TCTTCCGCTTCCTCGCTCACTGACTCGCTGCGCTCGGTCGTTCGGCTGCGGCGAGCGGTATCAGCTCACT
CAAAGGCGGTAATACGGTTATCCACAGAATCAGGGGATAACGCAGGAAAGAACATGTGAGCAAAAGGCCA
GCAAAAGGCCAGGAACCGTAAAAAGGCCGCGTTGCTGGCGTTTTTCCATAGGCTCCGCCCCCCTGACGAG
CATCACAAAAATCGACGCTCAAGTCAGAGGTGGCGAAACCCGACAGGACTATAAAGATACCAGGCGTTTC
CCCCTGGAAGCTCCCTCGTGCGCTCTCCTGTTCCGACCCTGCCGCTTACCGGATACCTGTCCGCCTTTCT
CCCTTCGGGAAGCGTGGCGCTTTCTCATAGCTCACGCTGTAGGTATCTCAGTTCGGTGTAGGTCGTTCGC
TCCAAGCTGGGCTGTGTGCACGAACCCCCCGTTCAGCCCGACCGCTGCGCCTTATCCGGTAACTATCGTC
TTGAGTCCAACCCGGTAAGACACGACTTATCGCCACTGGCAGCAGCCACTGGTAACAGGATTAGCAGAGC
GAGGTATGTAGGCGGTGCTACAGAGTTCTTGAAGTGGTGGCCTAACTACGGCTACACTAGAAGAACAGTA
TTTGGTATCTGCGCTCTGCTGAAGCCAGTTACCTTCGGAAAAAGAGTTGGTAGCTCTTGATCCGGCAAAC
AAACCACCGCTGGTAGCGGTGGTTTTTTTGTTTGCAAGCAGCAGATTACGCGCAGAAAAAAAGGATCTCA
AGAAGATCCTTTGATCTTTTCTACGGGGTCTGACGCTCAGTGGAACGAAAACTCACGTTAAGGGATTTTG
GTCATGAGATTATCAAAAAGGATCTTCACCTAGATCCTTTTAAATTAAAAATGAAGTTTTAAATCAATCT
AAAGTATATATGAGTAAACTTGGTCTGACAGTTACCAATGCTTAATCAGTGAGGCACCTATCTCAGCGAT
CTGTCTATTTCGTTCATCCATAGTTGCCTGACTCCCCGTCGTGTAGATAACTACGATACGGGAGGGCTTA
CCATCTGGCCCCAGTGCTGCAATGATACCGCGAGACCCACGCTCACCGGCTCCAGATTTATCAGCAATAA
ACCAGCCAGCCGGAAGGGCCGAGCGCAGAAGTGGTCCTGCAACTTTATCCGCCTCCATCCAGTCTATTAA
TTGTTGCCGGGAAGCTAGAGTAAGTAGTTCGCCAGTTAATAGTTTGCGCAACGTTGTTGCCATTGCTACA
GGCATCGTGGTGTCACGCTCGTCGTTTGGTATGGCTTCATTCAGCTCCGGTTCCCAACGATCAAGGCGAG
TTACATGATCCCCCATGTTGTGCAAAAAAGCGGTTAGCTCCTTCGGTCCTCCGATCGTTGTCAGAAGTAA
GTTGGCCGCAGTGTTATCACTCATGGTTATGGCAGCACTGCATAATTCTCTTACTGTCATGCCATCCGTA
AGATGCTTTTCTGTGACTGGTGAGTACTCAACCAAGTCATTCTGAGAATAGTGTATGCGGCGACCGAGTT
GCTCTTGCCCGGCGTCAATACGGGATAATACCGCGCCACATAGCAGAACTTTAAAAGTGCTCATCATTGG
AAAACGTTCTTCGGGGCGAAAACTCTCAAGGATCTTACCGCTGTTGAGATCCAGTTCGATGTAACCCACT
CGTGCACCCAACTGATCTTCAGCATCTTTTACTTTCACCAGCGTTTCTGGGTGAGCAAAAACAGGAAGGC
AAAATGCCGCAAAAAAGGGAATAAGGGCGACACGGAAATGTTGAATACTCATACTCTTCCTTTTTCAATA
TTATTGAAGCATTTATCAGGGTTATTGTCTCATGAGCGGATACATATTTGAATGTATTTAGAAAAATAAA
CAAATAGGGGTTCCGCGCACATTTCCCCGAAAAGTGCCACCTGGGTCGAGAAGTAATATTAAGGTACGGG
AGGTACTTGGAGCGGCCGCAATAAAATATCTTTATTTTCATTACATCTGTGTGTTGGTTTTTTGTGTGAA
TCGATAGTACTAACATACGCTCTCCATCAAAACAAAACGAAACAAAACAAACTAGCAAAATAGGCTGTCC
CCAGTGCAAGTGCAGGTGCCAGAACATTTCTCTATCGATAGTCGACCAATTGCTCGAGTTCGGAAATAGG
TCAGGTACTTGGGAGATTAGACAAGCTTGCTTCATCCCTGAATACAATTAGGAGGAATTAGACCTGCAGC
AAGTAGCTTGGATTTATCAGCTTTAATTGAATTCTATATAATGGAAGCTTGACCGGAGCCGTTAGTTGCC
CGTCGGACGCGATTTGCGAGGCGCTTTATGCGCGCACCGGAGCCACCATGGCCAATTTACTGACCGTACA
CCAAAATTTGCCTGCATTACCGGTCGATGCAACGAGTGATGAGGTTCGCAAGAACCTGATGGACATGTTC
AGGGATCGCCAGGCGTTTTCTGAGCATACCTGGAAAATGCTTCTGTCCGTTTGCCGGTCGTGGGCGGCAT
GGTGCAAGTTGAATAACCGGAAATGGTTTCCCGCAGAACCTGAAGATGTTCGCGATTATCTTCTATATCT
TCAGGCGCGCGGTCTGGCAGTAAAAACTATCCAGCAACATTTGGGCCAGCTAAACATGCTTCATCGTCGG
TCCGGGCTGCCACGACCA
